Addgene plasmid #133588: pcDNA3-HA-VprBP (N909)
Purpose: Expresses human VprBP N909 mutant in mammalian cells
Depositing lab: Yue Xiong. Depositing organization: University of North Carolina at Chapel Hill. Publication: CRL4(VprBP) E3 Ligase Promotes Monoubiquitylation and Chromatin Binding of TET Dioxygenases. Nakagawa T, Lv L, Nakagawa M, Yu Y, Yu C, D'Alessio AC, Nakayama K, Fan HY, Chen X, Xiong Y. Mol Cell. 2015 Jan 22;57(2):247-60. doi: 10.1016/j.molcel.2014.12.002. Epub 2014 Dec 31. PubMed 25557551.
Backbone
  Vector backbone: pcDNA3
  Backbone manufacturer: Invitrogen
  Backbone size w/o insert (bp): 5462
  Vector type: Mammalian Expression
Growth in bacteria
  Bacterial resistance: Ampicillin, 100 μg/mL
  Growth temperature: 37°C
  Growth strain: DH5alpha
  Copy number: Unknown
Gene/Insert
  Gene/Insert name: Vpr (HIV-1) binding protein (alt names: VprBP; KIAA0800; DCAF1)
  Species: H. sapiens (human)
  Insert size (bp): 4542
  Mutation: C590 mutation of human VprBP lacking the DDB1-binding WD40 domain
  GenBank ID: NM_014703
  Entrez Gene: DCAF1 (a.k.a. RIP, VPRBP)
  Tag / fusion protein: HA (N terminal on backbone)
Terms and licenses: Academic/Nonprofit Terms; Industry Terms: Not Available to Industry
How to cite: pcDNA3-HA-VprBP (N909) was a gift from Yue Xiong (Addgene plasmid # 133588 ; http://n2t.net/addgene:133588 ; RRID:Addgene_133588)
