[The description below was written by a language model from this plasmid's Addgene catalogue record and pLannotate feature annotations shown in this document.]
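Description:
pcDNA3-HA-VprBP (N909) is a mammalian expression plasmid built on the Invitrogen pcDNA3 backbone that produces an N-terminally HA-tagged truncation of human VprBP (also called DCAF1 or KIAA0800), the substrate receptor of the CRL4 E3 ubiquitin ligase. It is propagated in E. coli through a high-copy ColE1/pUC-type origin with ampicillin selection from the bla gene. An f1 origin is also present. For selection in mammalian cells it carries an SV40 early promoter driving the neomycin/G418 resistance gene, followed by an SV40 polyadenylation signal.

In the 8,289 nt sequence record, the CMV immediate-early enhancer and promoter sit upstream of a T7 promoter, an attB1 site, a DCAF1 coding fragment of about 2.7 kb, an attB2 site, an antisense SP6 promoter and the bGH polyadenylation signal. The attB sites indicate the insert was introduced by Gateway recombination. The annotated fragment length fits a protein of roughly 909 residues, matching the N909 name, that is, the N-terminal portion lacking the C-terminal DDB1-binding WD40 domain. The catalogue fields are not fully consistent with this: the mutation note refers to "C590", and the listed insert size of 4,542 bp appears to correspond to full-length VprBP rather than the truncation. The HA tag is not annotated in the feature table but is recorded as backbone-encoded at the N terminus.

A second, 3,960 nt record for the same entry lacks the DCAF1 sequence, bGH signal, f1 origin and SV40 promoter, and contains only part of the neomycin gene, so it looks like a deleted or incomplete assembly. The construct is suited to domain-mapping experiments testing whether VprBP functions depend on DDB1 binding, in the context of work on TET dioxygenase monoubiquitylation.
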