Features (pLannotate 1.2.2; 16 found; start..end, strand, type, name):
     30..82      -  misc_feature   bom (fragment): basis of mobility region from pBR322
    237..616     +  enhancer       CMV enhancer: human cytomegalovirus immediate early enhancer
    617..820     +  promoter       CMV promoter: human cytomegalovirus (CMV) immediate early promoter
    816..849     +  LTR            5' LTR (truncated) (fragment): truncated 5' long terminal repeat (LTR) from HIV-1
    865..883     +  promoter       T7 promoter: promoter for bacteriophage T7 RNA polymerase
    960..984     +  protein_bind   attB1: mutant version of attB; recombination site for the Gateway® BP reaction BP Clonase™
   1094..1461    +  CDS            NeoR/KanR (fragment): aminoglycoside phosphotransferase from Tn5; aph(3')-II (or nptII); confers resistance to neomycin, kanamycin, and G418 (Geneticin®)
   1482..1640    +  CDS            ble (fragment): BLE_KLEPN - Experimental evidence at protein level: Swiss-Prot protein existence level 1. Binding protein with a strong affinity to the bleomycin family of antibiotics. Binds to CL990; an antimitotic-antibiotic compound. From Klebsiella pneumoniae.
   1635..1756    +  polyA_signal   SV40 poly(A) signal: SV40 polyadenylation signal
   1829..1845    -  protein_bind   lac operator: The lac repressor binds to the lac operator to inhibit transcription in E. coli. This inhibition can be relieved by adding lactose or isopropyl-β-D-thiogalactopyranoside (IPTG). lac repressor encoded by lacI
   1853..1883    -  promoter       lac promoter: promoter for the E. coli lac operon
   1898..1919    -  protein_bind   CAP binding site: CAP binding activates transcription in the presence of cAMP. E. coli catabolite activator protein
   1932..2024    -  CDS            lacI (fragment): lac repressor; lacI; The lac repressor binds to the lac operator to inhibit transcription in E. coli. This inhibition can be relieved by adding lactose or isopropyl-β-D-thiogalactopyranoside (IPTG).
   2207..2795    -  rep_origin     ori: high-copy-number ColE1/pMB1/pBR322/pUC origin of replication
   2966..3826    -  CDS            AmpR: β-lactamase; bla; confers resistance to ampicillin, carbenicillin, and related antibiotics
   3827..3931    -  promoter       AmpR promoter: bla
>Addgene plasmid #133588 | pcDNA3-HA-VprBP (N909) | addgene full sequence | sequence record 261720 | Addgene NGS Result
TCGACGGATCGGGAGATCTCCCGATCCCCTATGGTGCACTCTCAGTACAATCTGCTCTGATGCCGCATAG
TTAAGCCAGTATCTGCTCCCTGCTTGTGTGTTGGAGGTCGCTGAGTAGTGCGCGAGCAAAATTTAAGCTA
CAACAAGGCAAGGCTTGACCGACAATTGCATGAAGAATCTGCTTAGGGTTAGGCGTTTTGCGCTGCTTCG
CGATGTACGGGCCAGATATACGCGTTGACATTGATTATTGACTAGTTATTAATAGTAATCAATTACGGGG
TCATTAGTTCATAGCCCATATATGGAGTTCCGCGTTACATAACTTACGGTAAATGGCCCGCCTGGCTGAC
CGCCCAACGACCCCCGCCCATTGACGTCAATAATGACGTATGTTCCCATAGTAACGCCAATAGGGACTTT
CCATTGACGTCAATGGGTGGAGTATTTACGGTAAACTGCCCACTTGGCAGTACATCAAGTGTATCATATG
CCAAGTACGCCCCCTATTGACGTCAATGACGGTAAATGGCCCGCCTGGCATTATGCCCAGTACATGACCT
TATGGGACTTTCCTACTTGGCAGTACATCTACGTATTAGTCATCGCTATTACCATGGTGATGCGGTTTTG
GCAGTACATCAATGGGCGTGGATAGCGGTTTGACTCACGGGGATTTCCAAGTCTCCACCCCATTGACGTC
AATGGGAGTTTGTTTTGGCACCAAAATCAACGGGACTTTCCAAAATGTCGTAACAACTCCGCCCCATTGA
CGCAAATGGGCGGTAGGCGTGTACGGTGGGAGGTCTATATAAGCAGAGCTCTCTGGCTAACTAGAGAACC
CACTGCTTACTGGCTTATCGAAATTAATACGACTCACTATAGGGAGACCCAAGCTTGGTACCGAGCTCGG
ATCCACCATGTACCCATACGACGTCCCAGACTACGCTGAATTCGATATCACAAGTTTGTACAAAAAAGCA
GGCTCTTTAAAGGAACCAATTCAGTCGACTGGATCCGGTACCGAATTCACAGGCAAAGCCATGACTACAG
TAGTGGTACATGTGGACTCCAAAGCTGAGCTCACTACCCTGCTGAGCACGTACTCGGATGGAAGCCGGTC
TTGTCGATCAGGATGATCTGGACGAAGAGCATCAGGGGCTCGCGCCAGCCGAACTGTTCGCCAGGCTCAA
GGCGCGCATGCCCGACGGCGAGGATCTCGTCGTGACCCATGGCGATGCCTGCTTGCCGAATATCATGGTG
GAAAATGGCCGCTTTTCTGGATTCATCGACTGTGGCCGGCTGGGTGTGGCGGACCGCTATCAGGACATAG
CGTTGGCTACCCGTGATATTGCTGAAGAGCTTGGCGGCGAATGGGCTGACCGCTTCCTCGTGCTTTACGG
TATCGCCGCTCCCGATTCGCAGCGCATCGCCTTCTATCGCCTTCTTGACGAGTTCTTCTGAGCGGGACTC
TGGGGTTCGAAATGACCGACCAAGCGACGCCCAACCTGCCATCACGAGATTTCGATTCCACCGCCGCCTT
CTATGAAAGGTTGGGCTTCGGAATCGTTTTCCGGGACGCCGGCTGGATGATCCTCCAGCGCGGGGATCTC
ATGCTGGAGTTCTTCGCCCACCCCAACTTGTTTATTGCAGCTTATAATGGTTACAAATAAAGCAATAGCA
TCACAAATTTCACAAATAAAGCATTTTTTTCACTGCATTCTAGTTGTGGTTTGTCCAAACTCATCAATGT
ATCTTATCATGTCTGTATACCGTCGACCTCTAGCTAGAGCTTGGCGTAATCATGGTCATAGCTGTTTCCT
GTGTGAAATTGTTATCCGCTCACAATTCCACACAACATACGAGCCGGAAGCATAAAGTGTAAAGCCTGGG
GTGCCTAATGAGTGAGCTAACTCACATTAATTGCGTTGCGCTCACTGCCCGCTTTCCAGTCGGGAAACCT
GTCGTGCCAGCTGCATTAATGAATCGGCCAACGCGCGGGGAGAGGCGGTTTGCGTATTGGGCGCTCTTCC
GCTTCCTCGCTCACTGACTCGCTGCGCTCGGTCGTTCGGCTGCGGCGAGCGGTATCAGCTCACTCAAAGG
CGGTAATACGGTTATCCACAGAATCAGGGGATAACGCAGGAAAGAACATGTGAGCAAAAGGCCAGCAAAA
GGCCAGGAACCGTAAAAAGGCCGCGTTGCTGGCGTTTTTCCATAGGCTCCGCCCCCCTGACGAGCATCAC
AAAAATCGACGCTCAAGTCAGAGGTGGCGAAACCCGACAGGACTATAAAGATACCAGGCGTTTCCCCCTG
GAAGCTCCCTCGTGCGCTCTCCTGTTCCGACCCTGCCGCTTACCGGATACCTGTCCGCCTTTCTCCCTTC
GGGAAGCGTGGCGCTTTCTCATAGCTCACGCTGTAGGTATCTCAGTTCGGTGTAGGTCGTTCGCTCCAAG
CTGGGCTGTGTGCACGAACCCCCCGTTCAGCCCGACCGCTGCGCCTTATCCGGTAACTATCGTCTTGAGT
CCAACCCGGTAAGACACGACTTATCGCCACTGGCAGCAGCCACTGGTAACAGGATTAGCAGAGCGAGGTA
TGTAGGCGGTGCTACAGAGTTCTTGAAGTGGTGGCCTAACTACGGCTACACTAGAAGAACAGTATTTGGT
ATCTGCGCTCTGCTGAAGCCAGTTACCTTCGGAAAAAGAGTTGGTAGCTCTTGATCCGGCAAACAAACCA
CCGCTGGTAGCGGTGGTTTTTTTGTTTGCAAGCAGCAGATTACGCGCAGAAAAAAAGGATCTCAAGAAGA
TCCTTTGATCTTTTCTACGGGGTCTGACGCTCAGTGGAACGAAAACTCACGTTAAGGGATTTTGGTCATG
AGATTATCAAAAAGGATCTTCACCTAGATCCTTTTAAATTAAAAATGAAGTTTTAAATCAATCTAAAGTA
TATATGAGTAAACTTGGTCTGACAGTTACCAATGCTTAATCAGTGAGGCACCTATCTCAGCGATCTGTCT
ATTTCGTTCATCCATAGTTGCCTGACTCCCCGTCGTGTAGATAACTACGATACGGGAGGGCTTACCATCT
GGCCCCAGTGCTGCAATGATACCGCGAGACCCACGCTCACCGGCTCCAGATTTATCAGCAATAAACCAGC
CAGCCGGAAGGGCCGAGCGCAGAAGTGGTCCTGCAACTTTATCCGCCTCCATCCAGTCTATTAATTGTTG
CCGGGAAGCTAGAGTAAGTAGTTCGCCAGTTAATAGTTTGCGCAACGTTGTTGCCATTGCTACAGGCATC
GTGGTGTCACGCTCGTCGTTTGGTATGGCTTCATTCAGCTCCGGTTCCCAACGATCAAGGCGAGTTACAT
GATCCCCCATGTTGTGCAAAAAAGCGGTTAGCTCCTTCGGTCCTCCGATCGTTGTCAGAAGTAAGTTGGC
CGCAGTGTTATCACTCATGGTTATGGCAGCACTGCATAATTCTCTTACTGTCATGCCATCCGTAAGATGC
TTTTCTGTGACTGGTGAGTACTCAACCAAGTCATTCTGAGAATAGTGTATGCGGCGACCGAGTTGCTCTT
GCCCGGCGTCAATACGGGATAATACCGCGCCACATAGCAGAACTTTAAAAGTGCTCATCATTGGAAAACG
TTCTTCGGGGCGAAAACTCTCAAGGATCTTACCGCTGTTGAGATCCAGTTCGATGTAACCCACTCGTGCA
CCCAACTGATCTTCAGCATCTTTTACTTTCACCAGCGTTTCTGGGTGAGCAAAAACAGGAAGGCAAAATG
CCGCAAAAAAGGGAATAAGGGCGACACGGAAATGTTGAATACTCATACTCTTCCTTTTTCAATATTATTG
AAGCATTTATCAGGGTTATTGTCTCATGAGCGGATACATATTTGAATGTATTTAGAAAAATAAACAAATA
GGGGTTCCGCGCACATTTCCCCGAAAAGTGCCACCTGACG
