Features (pLannotate 1.2.2; 23 found; start..end, strand, type, name):
      1..380     +  enhancer       CMV enhancer: human cytomegalovirus immediate early enhancer
    381..584     +  promoter       CMV promoter: human cytomegalovirus (CMV) immediate early promoter
    580..613     +  LTR            5' LTR (truncated) (fragment): truncated 5' long terminal repeat (LTR) from HIV-1
    629..647     +  promoter       T7 promoter: promoter for bacteriophage T7 RNA polymerase
    724..748     +  protein_bind   attB1: mutant version of attB; recombination site for the Gateway® BP reaction BP Clonase™
    805..3540    +  CDS            DCAF1 (fragment): DCAF1_HUMAN - Also known as KIAA0800, RIP, VPRBP. Experimental evidence at protein level: Swiss-Prot protein existence level 1. (Microbial infection) In case of infection by HIV-2 virus, it is recruited by HIV-2 Vpx in order to hijack the CUL4A-RBX1-DDB1- DCAF1/VPRBP function leading to enhanced efficiency of macrophage infection and promotion of the replication of cognate primate lentiviruses in cells of monocyte/macrophage lineage. From Homo sapiens (Human).
   3550..3574    -  protein_bind   attB2: mutant version of attB; recombination site for the Gateway® BP reaction BP Clonase™
   3608..3626    -  promoter       SP6 promoter: promoter for bacteriophage SP6 RNA polymerase
   3652..3876    +  polyA_signal   bGH poly(A) signal: bovine growth hormone polyadenylation signal
   3880..3901    +  promoter       SV40 promoter (fragment): SV40 enhancer and early promoter
   3922..4350    +  rep_origin     f1 ori (sequence partly withheld): f1 bacteriophage origin of replication; arrow indicates direction of (+) strand synthesis
   4364..4693    +  promoter       SV40 promoter: SV40 enhancer and early promoter
   4760..5551    +  CDS            neo: KKA2_KLEPN - Also known as kan, nptII. Experimental evidence at protein level: Swiss-Prot protein existence level 1. Resistance to kanamycin, neomycin, paromomycin, ribostamycin, butirosin and gentamicin B. From Klebsiella pneumoniae.
   5575..5733    +  CDS            ble (fragment): BLE_KLEPN - Experimental evidence at protein level: Swiss-Prot protein existence level 1. Binding protein with a strong affinity to the bleomycin family of antibiotics. Binds to CL990; an antimitotic-antibiotic compound. From Klebsiella pneumoniae.
   5728..5849    +  polyA_signal   SV40 poly(A) signal: SV40 polyadenylation signal
   5922..5938    -  protein_bind   lac operator: The lac repressor binds to the lac operator to inhibit transcription in E. coli. This inhibition can be relieved by adding lactose or isopropyl-β-D-thiogalactopyranoside (IPTG). lac repressor encoded by lacI
   5946..5976    -  promoter       lac promoter: promoter for the E. coli lac operon
   5991..6012    -  protein_bind   CAP binding site: CAP binding activates transcription in the presence of cAMP. E. coli catabolite activator protein
   6025..6117    -  CDS            lacI (fragment): lac repressor; lacI; The lac repressor binds to the lac operator to inhibit transcription in E. coli. This inhibition can be relieved by adding lactose or isopropyl-β-D-thiogalactopyranoside (IPTG).
   6300..6888    -  rep_origin     ori: high-copy-number ColE1/pMB1/pBR322/pUC origin of replication
   7059..7919    -  CDS            AmpR: β-lactamase; bla; confers resistance to ampicillin, carbenicillin, and related antibiotics
   7920..8024    -  promoter       AmpR promoter: bla
   8083..8135    -  misc_feature   bom (fragment): basis of mobility region from pBR322
>Addgene plasmid #133588 | pcDNA3-HA-VprBP (N909) | addgene full sequence | sequence record 307588 | Addgene NGS Result
GACATTGATTATTGACTAGTTATTAATAGTAATCAATTACGGGGTCATTAGTTCATAGCCCATATATGGA
GTTCCGCGTTACATAACTTACGGTAAATGGCCCGCCTGGCTGACCGCCCAACGACCCCCGCCCATTGACG
TCAATAATGACGTATGTTCCCATAGTAACGCCAATAGGGACTTTCCATTGACGTCAATGGGTGGAGTATT
TACGGTAAACTGCCCACTTGGCAGTACATCAAGTGTATCATATGCCAAGTACGCCCCCTATTGACGTCAA
TGACGGTAAATGGCCCGCCTGGCATTATGCCCAGTACATGACCTTATGGGACTTTCCTACTTGGCAGTAC
ATCTACGTATTAGTCATCGCTATTACCATGGTGATGCGGTTTTGGCAGTACATCAATGGGCGTGGATAGC
GGTTTGACTCACGGGGATTTCCAAGTCTCCACCCCATTGACGTCAATGGGAGTTTGTTTTGGCACCAAAA
TCAACGGGACTTTCCAAAATGTCGTAACAACTCCGCCCCATTGACGCAAATGGGCGGTAGGCGTGTACGG
TGGGAGGTCTATATAAGCAGAGCTCTCTGGCTAACTAGAGAACCCACTGCTTACTGGCTTATCGAAATTA
ATACGACTCACTATAGGGAGACCCAAGCTTGGTACCGAGCTCGGATCCACCATGTACCCATACGACGTCC
CAGACTACGCTGAATTCGATATCACAAGTTTGTACAAAAAAGCAGGCTCTTTAAAGGAACCAATTCAGTC
GACTGGATCCGGTACCGAATTCACAGGCAAAGCCATGACTACAGTAGTGGTACATGTGGACTCCAAAGCT
GAGCTCACTACCCTGCTGGAGCAGTGGGAAAAGGAACATGGCAGTGGGCAGGACATGGTACCTATCCTTA
CCAGGATGTCTCAATTGATTGAAAAAGAAACTGAAGAGTATCGTAAAGGGGATCCAGACCCATTTGATGA
TCGACATCCTGGTCGAGCTGATCCAGAGTGTATGCTGGGCCACTTGCTGAGAATACTCTTCAAGAATGAT
GATTTCATGAATGCACTGGTGAATGCATATGTGATGACAAGCCGAGAGCCCCCTTTAAACACTGCAGCTT
GCAGACTCCTATTAGACATCATGCCAGGGCTGGAAACTGCTGTCGTCTTTCAAGAAAAGGAGGGAATTGT
CGAGAATCTTTTCAAATGGGCCCGAGAGGCCGATCAACCATTGAGGACATATTCTACTGGACTGTTAGGA
GGTGCTATGGAAAATCAAGACATTGCTGCCAACTATAGAGATGAAAATTCACAGCTGGTGGCAATAGTGC
TTCGAAGACTGAGGGAGCTACAGCTACAGGAAGTGGCTTTGCGGCAGGAAAACAAGCGTCCCAGTCCACG
GAAGCTCTCTTCTGAACCCCTTTTGCCTCTGGATGAGGAGGCTGTGGATATGGACTATGGTGACATGGCT
GTAGATGTAGTGGATGGAGACCAAGAGGAAGCTTCTGGAGACATGGAGATCTCCTTTCATCTTGATTCAG
GCCACAAGACTAGTAGCAGAGTGAACTCAACAACCAAACCTGAGGATGGAGGATTAAAGAAAAACAAGTC
AGCAAAACAGGGTGACAGAGAGAACTTTAGGAAAGCCAAGCAAAAGTTGGGTTTCTCATCTTCTGATCCA
GATCGCATGTTTGTTGAGCTGTCTAATAGCAGTTGGTCAGAAATGTCTCCCTGGGTGATTGGCACCAATT
ATACCCTTTATCCTATGACTCCTGCTATCGAGCAGCGACTCATTCTCCAATATTTGACCCCTCTAGGAGA
ATATCAGGAGCTACTTCCCATATTCATGCAACTTGGATCACGGGAGCTGATGATGTTCTATATTGACCTG
AAGCAAACTAATGATGTCCTGCTTACATTTGAGGCACTAAAGCACCTAGCATCTCTCCTGCTCCATAACA
AATTTGCCACAGAATTTGTTGCGCATGGTGGAGTACAGAAATTACTGGAAATACCTCGTCCTTCTATGGC
TGCAACCGGTGTGTCTATGTGTTTGTATTACCTATCCTACAATCAGGATGCCATGGAAAGAGTTTGCATG
CATCCCCACAATGTTCTGTCTGATGTGGTGAACTATACCCTGTGGTTAATGGAGTGTTCTCATGCTTCAG
GATGCTGCCATGCTACCATGTTTTTTTCAATTTGCTTCTCATTTCGGGCCGTCTTGGAGCTCTTTGACCG
CTATGATGGTCTTCGTCGTCTGGTGAACTTGATCAGTACTTTGGAGATTCTAAATTTGGAAGATCAGGGT
GCACTTCTGAGTGATGATGAAATATTTGCTAGCCGCCAAACTGGGAAACATACCTGCATGGCCTTGCGCA
AATACTTTGAGGCTCACCTGGCCATTAAATTGGAACAAGTGAAGCAGTCACTTCAGAGGACTGAGGGTGG
CATTCTTGTCCACCCACAACCCCCGTACAAGGCATGCTCATATACTCATGAACAGATTGTGGAAATGATG
GAATTTTTGATAGAATATGGCCCAGCGCAGCTATATTGGGAACCAGCTGAAGTTTTCCTCAAACTTTCTT
GTGTGCAACTCTTGTTGCAGCTTATTTCTATTGCCTGCAATTGGAAGACCTATTATGCAAGGAATGACAC
TGTGCGCTTTGCTTTGGATGTCCTGGCTATTCTTACTGTGGTGCCAAAAATCCAGCTCCAGTTGGCAGAA
TCAGTGGACGTGTTGGATGAGGCTGGATCTACAGTCTCTACTGTAGGTATCAGCATTATTTTGGGAGTGG
CTGAGGGTGAGTTCTTCATCCATGATGCTGAAATTCAGAAGTCAGCACTTCAGATTATCATCAATTGTGT
GTGTGGCCCAGATAACCGAATATCCAGTATTGGTAAATTTATCTCTGGTACTCCTCGGAGAAAGCTGCCT
CAGAACCCTAAAAGCAGTGAGCACACCCTGGCCAAGATGTGGAATGTGGTTCAGTCCAACAACGGCATCA
AGGTGCTCCTGTCCTTACTGTCCATTAAGATGCCCATCACAGATGCAGACCAAATCCGGGCCCTGGCCTG
CAAAGCCCTAGTGGGCCTGTCTCGCAGTAGCACTGTCCGGCAGATCATCAGTAAACTGCCCCTTTTCAGC
AGCTGCCAGATCCAGCAGCTGATGAAGGAGCCTGTGCTGCAGGACAAGCGCAGTGACCATGTCAAGTTCT
GCAAGTATGCTGCTGAACTCATTGAACGGGTGTCAGGAAAACCACTTCTCATTGGCACTGATGTTTCCCT
AGCACGACTGCAGAAAGCAGATGTTGTTGCCCAGTCAAGGATCTCCTTCCCTGAGAAAGAGCTGCTTTTG
TTGATACGAAACCATCTTATTTCTAAAGGGCTTGGAGAAACAGCAACCGTGCTGACAAAAGAGGCTGACC
TGCCCATGACTGCTGCCTCCCATTCTTCTGCCTTTACCCCAGTCACTGCTGCTGCTTCTCCTGTCTCTCT
ACCCCGAACCCCTCGTATCGCTAATGGCATTTGAACTCGAGATATCTAGACCCAGCTTTCTTGTACAAAG
TGGTGATATCCTCGAGCATGCATCTAGAGGGCCCTATTCTATAGTGTCACCTAAATGCTAGAGCTCGCTG
ATCAGCCTCGACTGTGCCTTCTAGTTGCCAGCCATCTGTTGTTTGCCCCTCCCCCGTGCCTTCCTTGACC
CTGGAAGGTGCCACTCCCACTGTCCTTTCCTAATAAAATGAGGAAATTGCATCGCATTGTCTGAGTAGGT
GTCATTCTATTCTGGGGGGTGGGGTGGGGCAGGACAGCAAGGGGGAGGATTGGGAAGACAATAGCAGGCA
TGCTGGGGATGCGGTGGGCTCTATGGCTTCTGAGGCGGAAAGAACCAGCTGGGGCTCTAGGGGGTATCCC
C
[124 nt withheld, positions 3922-4045]
C
[91 nt withheld, positions 4047-4137]
A
[49 nt withheld, positions 4139-4187]
CCTTTGACGTTGGAGTCCACGTTCTTT
[37 nt withheld, positions 4215-4251]
ACCCTATCTCGGTCTATTCTTTTGATTTATAAGGGATTTTGCCGATTTCGGCCTATTGGTTAAAAAATGA
GCTGATTTAACAAAAATTTAACGCGAATTAATTCTGTGGAATGTGTGTCAGTTAGGGTGTGGAAAGTCCC
CAGGCTCCCCAGCAGGCAGAAGTATGCAAAGCATGCATCTCAATTAGTCAGCAACCAGGTGTGGAAAGTC
CCCAGGCTCCCCAGCAGGCAGAAGTATGCAAAGCATGCATCTCAATTAGTCAGCAACCATAGTCCCGCCC
CTAACTCCGCCCATCCCGCCCCTAACTCCGCCCAGTTCCGCCCATTCTCCGCCCCATGGCTGACTAATTT
TTTTTATTTATGCAGAGGCCGAGGCCGCCTCTGCCTCTGAGCTATTCCAGAAGTAGTGAGGAGGCTTTTT
TGGAGGCCTAGGCTTTTGCAAAAAGCTCCCGGGAGCTTGTATATCCATTTTCGGATCTGATCAAGAGACA
GGATGAGGATCGTTTCGCATGATTGAACAAGATGGATTGCACGCAGGTTCTCCGGCCGCTTGGGTGGAGA
GGCTATTCGGCTATGACTGGGCACAACAGACAATCGGCTGCTCTGATGCCGCCGTGTTCCGGCTGTCAGC
GCAGGGGCGCCCGGTTCTTTTTGTCAAGACCGACCTGTCCGGTGCCCTGAATGAACTGCAGGACGAGGCA
GCGCGGCTATCGTGGCTGGCCACGACGGGCGTTCCTTGCGCAGCTGTGCTCGACGTTGTCACTGAAGCGG
GAAGGGACTGGCTGCTATTGGGCGAAGTGCCGGGGCAGGATCTCCTGTCATCTCACCTTGCTCCTGCCGA
GAAAGTATCCATCATGGCTGATGCAATGCGGCGGCTGCATACGCTTGATCCGGCTACCTGCCCATTCGAC
CACCAAGCGAAACATCGCATCGAGCGAGCACGTACTCGGATGGAAGCCGGTCTTGTCGATCAGGATGATC
TGGACGAAGAGCATCAGGGGCTCGCGCCAGCCGAACTGTTCGCCAGGCTCAAGGCGCGCATGCCCGACGG
CGAGGATCTCGTCGTGACCCATGGCGATGCCTGCTTGCCGAATATCATGGTGGAAAATGGCCGCTTTTCT
GGATTCATCGACTGTGGCCGGCTGGGTGTGGCGGACCGCTATCAGGACATAGCGTTGGCTACCCGTGATA
TTGCTGAAGAGCTTGGCGGCGAATGGGCTGACCGCTTCCTCGTGCTTTACGGTATCGCCGCTCCCGATTC
GCAGCGCATCGCCTTCTATCGCCTTCTTGACGAGTTCTTCTGAGCGGGACTCTGGGGTTCGAAATGACCG
ACCAAGCGACGCCCAACCTGCCATCACGAGATTTCGATTCCACCGCCGCCTTCTATGAAAGGTTGGGCTT
CGGAATCGTTTTCCGGGACGCCGGCTGGATGATCCTCCAGCGCGGGGATCTCATGCTGGAGTTCTTCGCC
CACCCCAACTTGTTTATTGCAGCTTATAATGGTTACAAATAAAGCAATAGCATCACAAATTTCACAAATA
AAGCATTTTTTTCACTGCATTCTAGTTGTGGTTTGTCCAAACTCATCAATGTATCTTATCATGTCTGTAT
ACCGTCGACCTCTAGCTAGAGCTTGGCGTAATCATGGTCATAGCTGTTTCCTGTGTGAAATTGTTATCCG
CTCACAATTCCACACAACATACGAGCCGGAAGCATAAAGTGTAAAGCCTGGGGTGCCTAATGAGTGAGCT
AACTCACATTAATTGCGTTGCGCTCACTGCCCGCTTTCCAGTCGGGAAACCTGTCGTGCCAGCTGCATTA
ATGAATCGGCCAACGCGCGGGGAGAGGCGGTTTGCGTATTGGGCGCTCTTCCGCTTCCTCGCTCACTGAC
TCGCTGCGCTCGGTCGTTCGGCTGCGGCGAGCGGTATCAGCTCACTCAAAGGCGGTAATACGGTTATCCA
CAGAATCAGGGGATAACGCAGGAAAGAACATGTGAGCAAAAGGCCAGCAAAAGGCCAGGAACCGTAAAAA
GGCCGCGTTGCTGGCGTTTTTCCATAGGCTCCGCCCCCCTGACGAGCATCACAAAAATCGACGCTCAAGT
CAGAGGTGGCGAAACCCGACAGGACTATAAAGATACCAGGCGTTTCCCCCTGGAAGCTCCCTCGTGCGCT
CTCCTGTTCCGACCCTGCCGCTTACCGGATACCTGTCCGCCTTTCTCCCTTCGGGAAGCGTGGCGCTTTC
TCATAGCTCACGCTGTAGGTATCTCAGTTCGGTGTAGGTCGTTCGCTCCAAGCTGGGCTGTGTGCACGAA
CCCCCCGTTCAGCCCGACCGCTGCGCCTTATCCGGTAACTATCGTCTTGAGTCCAACCCGGTAAGACACG
ACTTATCGCCACTGGCAGCAGCCACTGGTAACAGGATTAGCAGAGCGAGGTATGTAGGCGGTGCTACAGA
GTTCTTGAAGTGGTGGCCTAACTACGGCTACACTAGAAGAACAGTATTTGGTATCTGCGCTCTGCTGAAG
CCAGTTACCTTCGGAAAAAGAGTTGGTAGCTCTTGATCCGGCAAACAAACCACCGCTGGTAGCGGTGGTT
TTTTTGTTTGCAAGCAGCAGATTACGCGCAGAAAAAAAGGATCTCAAGAAGATCCTTTGATCTTTTCTAC
GGGGTCTGACGCTCAGTGGAACGAAAACTCACGTTAAGGGATTTTGGTCATGAGATTATCAAAAAGGATC
TTCACCTAGATCCTTTTAAATTAAAAATGAAGTTTTAAATCAATCTAAAGTATATATGAGTAAACTTGGT
CTGACAGTTACCAATGCTTAATCAGTGAGGCACCTATCTCAGCGATCTGTCTATTTCGTTCATCCATAGT
TGCCTGACTCCCCGTCGTGTAGATAACTACGATACGGGAGGGCTTACCATCTGGCCCCAGTGCTGCAATG
ATACCGCGAGACCCACGCTCACCGGCTCCAGATTTATCAGCAATAAACCAGCCAGCCGGAAGGGCCGAGC
GCAGAAGTGGTCCTGCAACTTTATCCGCCTCCATCCAGTCTATTAATTGTTGCCGGGAAGCTAGAGTAAG
TAGTTCGCCAGTTAATAGTTTGCGCAACGTTGTTGCCATTGCTACAGGCATCGTGGTGTCACGCTCGTCG
TTTGGTATGGCTTCATTCAGCTCCGGTTCCCAACGATCAAGGCGAGTTACATGATCCCCCATGTTGTGCA
AAAAAGCGGTTAGCTCCTTCGGTCCTCCGATCGTTGTCAGAAGTAAGTTGGCCGCAGTGTTATCACTCAT
GGTTATGGCAGCACTGCATAATTCTCTTACTGTCATGCCATCCGTAAGATGCTTTTCTGTGACTGGTGAG
TACTCAACCAAGTCATTCTGAGAATAGTGTATGCGGCGACCGAGTTGCTCTTGCCCGGCGTCAATACGGG
ATAATACCGCGCCACATAGCAGAACTTTAAAAGTGCTCATCATTGGAAAACGTTCTTCGGGGCGAAAACT
CTCAAGGATCTTACCGCTGTTGAGATCCAGTTCGATGTAACCCACTCGTGCACCCAACTGATCTTCAGCA
TCTTTTACTTTCACCAGCGTTTCTGGGTGAGCAAAAACAGGAAGGCAAAATGCCGCAAAAAAGGGAATAA
GGGCGACACGGAAATGTTGAATACTCATACTCTTCCTTTTTCAATATTATTGAAGCATTTATCAGGGTTA
TTGTCTCATGAGCGGATACATATTTGAATGTATTTAGAAAAATAAACAAATAGGGGTTCCGCGCACATTT
CCCCGAAAAGTGCCACCTGACGTCGACGGATCGGGAGATCTCCCGATCCCCTATGGTGCACTCTCAGTAC
AATCTGCTCTGATGCCGCATAGTTAAGCCAGTATCTGCTCCCTGCTTGTGTGTTGGAGGTCGCTGAGTAG
TGCGCGAGCAAAATTTAAGCTACAACAAGGCAAGGCTTGACCGACAATTGCATGAAGAATCTGCTTAGGG
TTAGGCGTTTTGCGCTGCTTCGCGATGTACGGGCCAGATATACGCGTT
